Addgene plasmid #102784: APPL1-N308D-mCherry
Purpose: Point mutation in APPL1 that diminishes its interaction with Rab5
Depositing lab: Donna Webb. Depositing organization: Vanderbilt University.
Backbone
  Vector backbone: mCherry-C3
  Backbone size w/o insert (bp): 4722
  Vector type: Mammalian Expression
  Selectable markers: Neomycin (select with G418)
Growth in bacteria
  Bacterial resistance: Kanamycin, 50 μg/mL
  Growth temperature: 37°C
  Growth strain: DH5alpha
  Copy number: Unknown
Gene/Insert
  Gene/Insert name: APPL1
  Species: H. sapiens (human)
  Mutation: changed asparagine 308 to aspartate; *(see below)
  GenBank ID: NM_012096.2
  Entrez Gene: APPL1 (a.k.a. APPL, DIP13alpha, MODY14)
  Promoter: CMV
  Tag / fusion protein: mCherry (N terminal on backbone)
  Cloning method: Restriction Enzyme; 5′ cloning site unknown (unknown if destroyed); 3′ cloning site unknown (unknown if destroyed)
  Sequencing primers: 5′ SV40pA-R GAAATTTGTGATGCTATTGC
Terms and licenses: Academic/Nonprofit Terms; Industry Terms: Not Available to Industry
Depositor comments: *Note: Addgene's quality control sequencing finds additional residues KPNSAVDGTAGPGSTGSR appended to the C-terminus of the APPL1 protein. These additional residues are not thought to affect protein function.
How to cite: APPL1-N308D-mCherry was a gift from Donna Webb (Addgene plasmid # 102784 ; http://n2t.net/addgene:102784 ; RRID:Addgene_102784)
