[The description below was written by a language model from this plasmid's Addgene catalogue record and pLannotate feature annotations shown in this document.]
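Description:
APPL1-N308D-mCherry is a mammalian expression plasmid built on the mCherry-C3 backbone that produces human APPL1 carrying an asparagine-to-aspartate substitution at residue 308, fused to the red fluorescent protein mCherry. Despite the order suggested by the name, both the catalogue entry and the feature table place mCherry at the N-terminus. The CMV enhancer and immediate-early promoter drive the mCherry coding sequence, a short stretch of multiple cloning site acts as linker, and the APPL1 open reading frame follows. The transcript is terminated by the SV40 polyadenylation signal. Repository quality-control sequencing found that the APPL1 reading frame continues into residual polylinker, adding a short run of extra vector-derived residues to the C-terminus; these are not thought to affect protein function. The restriction sites used for cloning are not recorded.

The full sequenced plasmid is about 6.9 kb. It is propagated in E. coli through a high-copy ColE1/pUC-type origin, and it also carries an f1 origin. A single Tn5 NeoR/KanR (aminoglycoside phosphotransferase) cassette serves as the marker in both hosts. A bacterial bla-type promoter gives kanamycin resistance in bacteria, while the SV40 enhancer/early promoter and HSV TK polyadenylation signal allow G418 selection of transfected mammalian cells. The small ble, bGH poly(A) and large T antigen fragments in the annotation appear to be backbone remnants rather than functional elements.

The N308D mutation is described as diminishing the interaction of APPL1 with Rab5. The construct therefore suits live-cell or fixed-cell fluorescence studies of how a Rab5-binding-deficient APPL1 localises and behaves.
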