Features (pLannotate 1.2.2; 16 found; start..end, strand, type, name):
    236..340     -  promoter       AmpR promoter: bla
    367..795     +  rep_origin     f1 ori (sequence partly withheld): f1 bacteriophage origin of replication; arrow indicates direction of (+) strand synthesis
    829..950     -  polyA_signal   SV40 poly(A) signal: SV40 polyadenylation signal
    973..1057    -  CDS            large T antigen (fragment): large T antigen from SV40 (simian virus 40)
   1074..1111    -  misc_feature   MCS (fragment): multiple cloning site
   1116..3242    -  CDS            APPL1: DP13A_HUMAN - Also known as APPL From Homo sapiens (Human).
   3248..3281    -  misc_feature   MCS (fragment): multiple cloning site
   3282..3989    -  CDS            mCherry: mCherry is a basic (constitutively fluorescent) red fluorescent protein published in 2004, derived from Discosoma sp.. It is reported to be a very rapidly-maturing monomer with low acid sensitivity.
   4034..4237    -  promoter       CMV promoter: human cytomegalovirus (CMV) immediate early promoter
   4238..4541    -  enhancer       CMV enhancer: human cytomegalovirus immediate early enhancer
   4716..5304    -  rep_origin     ori: high-copy-number ColE1/pMB1/pBR322/pUC origin of replication
   5526..5542    +  polyA_signal   bGH poly(A) signal (fragment): bovine growth hormone polyadenylation signal
   5633..5680    -  polyA_signal   HSV TK poly(A) signal: herpes simplex virus thymidine kinase polyadenylation signal (Cole and Stacy, 1985)
   5739..5891    -  CDS            ble (fragment): BLE_KLEPN - Experimental evidence at protein level: Swiss-Prot protein existence level 1. Binding protein with a strong affinity to the bleomycin family of antibiotics. Binds to CL990; an antimitotic-antibiotic compound. From Klebsiella pneumoniae.
   5912..6706    -  CDS            NeoR/KanR: aminoglycoside phosphotransferase from Tn5; aph(3')-II (or nptII); confers resistance to neomycin, kanamycin, and G418 (Geneticin®)
   6741..234     -  promoter       SV40 promoter (across the origin): SV40 enhancer and early promoter
>Addgene plasmid #102784 | APPL1-N308D-mCherry | addgene full sequence | sequence record 197993 | Addgene NGS Result
GAACTGGGCGGAGTTAGGGGCGGGATGGGCGGAGTTAGGGGCGGGACTATGGTTGCTGACTAATTGAGAT
GCATGCTTTGCATACTTCTGCCTGCTGGGGAGCCTGGGGACTTTCCACACCTGGTTGCTGACTAATTGAG
ATGCATGCTTTGCATACTTCTGCCTGCTGGGGAGCCTGGGGACTTTCCACACCCTAACTGACACACATTC
CACAGCTGGTTCTTTCCGCCTCAGGACTCTTCCTTTTTCAATATTATTGAAGCATTTATCAGGGTTATTG
TCTCATGAGCGGATACATATTTGAATGTATTTAGAAAAATAAACAAATAGGGGTTCCGCGCACATTTCCC
CGAAAAGTGCCACCTG
[124 nt withheld, positions 367-490]
C
[91 nt withheld, positions 492-582]
A
[49 nt withheld, positions 584-632]
CCTTTGACGTTGGAGTCCACGTTCTTT
[37 nt withheld, positions 660-696]
ACCCTATCTCGGTCTATTCTTTTGATTTATAAGGGATTTTGCCGATTTCGGCCTATTGGTTAAAAAATGA
GCTGATTTAACAAAAATTTAACGCGAATTTTAACAAAATATTAACGCTTACAATTTACGCGTTAAGATAC
ATTGATGAGTTTGGACAAACCACAACTAGAATGCAGTGAAAAAAATGCTTTATTTGTGAAATTTGTGATG
CTATTGCTTTATTTGTAACCATTATAAGCTGCAATAAACAAGTTAACAACAACAATTGCATTCATTTTAT
GTTTCAGGTTCAGGGGGAGGTGTGGGAGGTTTTTTAAAGCAAGTAAAACCTCTACAAATGTGGTATGGCT
GATTATGATCAGTTATCTAGATCCGGTGGATCCCGGGCCCGCGGTACCGTCGACTGCAGAATTCGGCTTT
GCTTCTGATTCTCTCTTCTTTCCTCCTTCTCCCAAATCACTCTCTTCTGACTGGCTACTGCTAAGGACAA
CAAACTGCCCCTCACTACTGGCTTGGTTTGGTCTACTGGAAGCAGCTATCAACCGACTTTGTTCTTCCAA
GTCCTTTTCAATCTGTTTTTGTTTATTGAGTTCTTTCTGTTGCTTCTCTTTTACTCTCTCTATTTCTTTT
TGTTTTTCTGATGCCCTACGATCCAGTTCAGCATGCAAAGCTATCTGTTTTGCCAGTCCAACAGAATCAC
ATATCTTTTCCCCCTCATTGTTTGACTCAAATATATAGCAGACTGATGACAGATTACTTTCACTTCTCCC
GCTTGATGTCCGAAGAACAAATCCAAAAAGGCGCTTATTTTCCTGGTGTGTAGCATACAAAACTACACAA
GGTAATGGAAACGTGAGCCTTGTAACTTGTGTCTGTGGATCAATTAACTTTAAACAGTCACAAGTGACTA
ATAAATGCGATTCTGTCATACGAAAGATGTTATGGATGGCCCGGGCAGCTAAGATTTGGCGCATAGTTTC
ATAAACAACATCTGGATGGTCATCTGATTTCACCTCCATTGAACCAAGGAATCGGACAATAAATAACTGA
TGAAGAATAGAATCTTCAGTTTCAGATTTTGTACTTCCTCCAGATTCTCCAAATGGATTTGTACGCCTGC
CTCCCTGGCCAAAGGCTTTTGCCTGGCCAGGCTGATCTTCACACACAGGAGAAATTATGTCAAACTGTAT
TGGGGTGTCTGGGGCAACAAGAGAATCTAGAGAGAGGGCAGCCAAATTTGTAGACTCAGATCCTAAGGAT
CCTGAACTGCTGGTTCGAGCTGTCGGTGGCCGAGATTGTCCTGCTGCTGGCCGCAGGCTCTCGTGCCTCT
GCTGGAAAGATGGGGAAGGAGTGACAGCTTCCAGAGCTGATTGATTTACTCGTGCAGCAGTTTCCTCTGG
ATTTTCACTTAAGTATATTTGTTTAGATATGTTGTTTATTGTACAGATCCACTCTTCATGATCTTTTTTA
CTCTCTGCTTGCAAAATTGAAGATTTTTTTCCATCGAAAGAGGTGATCTGAAAACAATATCGTCTGTCTT
CACAGTCCACAGCCATCACTGAACAGTTGTCTATGTCCATGGCCAGGCCTCCTGCTACATCCCCACGGGC
CTGACTCATTAAATCTCCACCCTGCGTGAAGTAAAACTGTCTGTCCCAGGTAGATGACACCAAGCCTGTT
TTATTCCTAGCATTAAGGTATCCAGCCTTTCGGGTTAAATTTCGATTAACAGGAAATTTGGTGGGGTCTG
GGTCAGGCACATATAAGGGATCACTGGCTACTTCCAAATCCTCTATTGTCTGTTGCATGGTCTCTATATC
ACTGTCCATTTCCCTGCGAACATTCTGAACGCTTGTTCCAATATTAGCTAAAAATTCTTCCAGTTGTTCA
TTAAGATTTTCAGAACCCATCTTAAAGAAACTTATCTGAGCTTGCATGTACCCAAGTAGAGGTTCTAACA
ATGCTATTTTCTTCTTGTACTGAAGAGTATTTAATGCACAAAAATAATGCATCATGGTCTGGTGTTGTTT
CTTTCTGGATGTGTACACATCTTCTGTTACTTCATACTTCACCTTGTCATTTTCTCTTTTTTTTGATAAA
CGGCTATATCTATTAATCGCAGCATCATGATCATTACTTGCAATCTGAAATACTTCCTTTAATGTTAGTA
TTTCTTTCAGATCTCTTTCTTTAAACTGGGTAATGGGGAACATCATGGCATCAGCAAGTTGAGTTGAAAG
CACTGCATGACAAGAGCTAAGCTCATCTATAACTTTTGAAAACTGTTGCAATGTAGAGCTCATAACTTCA
TCATCACCTCCCAATGGAAAACGCTGTTTTTCATATTCTTTTAAAAGTTTTGAGGTCAGGTGTGTTGCTG
CACTTAATTCATTCTGTGCATCATAAATCCGATGCATAGCTTGATACAACTGGTTCATATAGTTGGAAAT
AGCTGTGGCATCTTCTTCAAATACACCTAGTAAAGACCTTGTCTGCGGGCTGTCCTCCAGCGTCTCCTCG
ATGGGCAGCTTGTCGATCCCCGGCATAAGCCGAATTCGAAGCTTGAGCTCGAGATCTGAGTCCGGCTTGT
ACAGCTCGTCCATGCCGCCGGTGGAGTGGCGGCCCTCGGCGCGTTCGTACTGTTCCACGATGGTGTAGTC
CTCGTTGTGGGAGGTGATGTCCAACTTGATGTTGACGTTGTAGGCGCCGGGCAGCTGCACGGGCTTCTTG
GCCTTGTAGGTGGTCTTGACCTCAGCGTCGTAGTGGCCGCCGTCCTTCAGCTTCAGCCTCTGCTTGATCT
CGCCCTTCAGGGCGCCGTCCTCGGGGTACATCCGCTCGGAGGAGGCCTCCCAGCCCATGGTCTTCTTCTG
CATTACGGGGCCGTCGGAGGGGAAGTTGGTGCCGCGCAGCTTCACCTTGTAGATGAACTCGCCGTCCTGC
AGGGAGGAGTCCTGGGTCACGGTCACCACGCCGCCGTCCTCGAAGTTCATCACGCGCTCCCACTTGAAGC
CCTCGGGGAAGGACAGCTTCAAGTAGTCGGGGATGTCGGCGGGGTGCTTCACGTAGGCCTTGGAGCCGTA
CATGAACTGAGGGGACAGGATGTCCCAGGCGAAGGGCAGGGGGCCACCCTTGGTCACCTTCAGCTTGGCG
GTCTGGGTGCCCTCGTAGGGGCGGCCCTCGCCCTCGCCCTCGATCTCGAACTCGTGGCCGTTCACGGAGC
CCTCCATGTGCACCTTGAAGCGCATGAACTCCTTGATGATGGCCATGTTATCCTCCTCGCCCTTGCTCAC
CATGGTGGCGACCGGTAGCGCTAGCGGATCTGACGGTTCACTAAACCAGCTCTGCTTATATAGACCTCCC
ACCGTACACGCCTACCGCCCATTTGCGTCAATGGGGCGGAGTTGTTACGACATTTTGGAAAGTCCCGTTG
ATTTTGGTGCCAAAACAAACTCCCATTGACGTCAATGGGGTGGAGACTTGGAAATCCCCGTGAGTCAAAC
CGCTATCCACGCCCATTGATGTACTGCCAAAACCGCATCACCATGGTAATAGCGATGACTAATACGTAGA
TGTACTGCCAAGTAGGAAAGTCCCATAAGGTCATGTACTGGGCATAATGCCAGGCGGGCCATTTACCGTC
ATTGACGTCAATAGGGGGCGTACTTGGCATATGATACACTTGATGTACTGCCAAGTGGGCAGTTTACCGT
AAATACTCCACCCATTGACGTCAATGGAAAGTCCCTATTGGCGTTACTATGGGAACATACGTCATTATTG
ACGTCAATGGGCGGGGGTCGTTGGGCGGTCAGCCAGGCGGGCCATTTACCGTAAGTTATGTAACGCGGAA
CTCCATATATGGGCTATGAACTAATGACCCCGTAATTGATTACTATTAATAACTAATGCATGGCGGTAAT
ACGGTTATCCACAGAATCAGGGGATAACGCAGGAAAGAACATGTGAGCAAAAGGCCAGCAAAAGGCCAGG
AACCGTAAAAAGGCCGCGTTGCTGGCGTTTTTCCATAGGCTCCGCCCCCCTGACGAGCATCACAAAAATC
GACGCTCAAGTCAGAGGTGGCGAAACCCGACAGGACTATAAAGATACCAGGCGTTTCCCCCTGGAAGCTC
CCTCGTGCGCTCTCCTGTTCCGACCCTGCCGCTTACCGGATACCTGTCCGCCTTTCTCCCTTCGGGAAGC
GTGGCGCTTTCTCATAGCTCACGCTGTAGGTATCTCAGTTCGGTGTAGGTCGTTCGCTCCAAGCTGGGCT
GTGTGCACGAACCCCCCGTTCAGCCCGACCGCTGCGCCTTATCCGGTAACTATCGTCTTGAGTCCAACCC
GGTAAGACACGACTTATCGCCACTGGCAGCAGCCACTGGTAACAGGATTAGCAGAGCGAGGTATGTAGGC
GGTGCTACAGAGTTCTTGAAGTGGTGGCCTAACTACGGCTACACTAGAAGAACAGTATTTGGTATCTGCG
CTCTGCTGAAGCCAGTTACCTTCGGAAAAAGAGTTGGTAGCTCTTGATCCGGCAAACAAACCACCGCTGG
TAGCGGTGGTTTTTTTGTTTGCAAGCAGCAGATTACGCGCAGAAAAAAAGGATCTCAAGAAGATCCTTTG
ATCTTTTCTACGGGGTCTGACGCTCAGTGGAACGAAAACTCACGTTAAGGGATTTTGGTCATGAGATTAT
CAAAAAGGATCTTCACCTAGATCCTTTTAAATTAAAAATGAAGTTTTAAATCAATCTAAAGTATATATGA
GTAACCTGAGGCTATGGCAGGGCCTGCCGCCCCGACGTTGGCTGCGAGCCCTGGGCCTTCACCCGAACTT
GGGGGGTGGGGTGGGGAAAAGGAAGAAACGCGGGCGTATTGGCCCCAATGGGGTCTCGGTGGGGTATCGA
CAGAGTGCCAGCCCTGGGACCGAACCCCGCGTTTATGAACAAACGACCCAACACCGTGCGTTTTATTCTG
TCTTTTTATTGCCGTCATAGCGCGGGTTCCTTCCGGTATTGTCTCCTTCCGTGTTTCAGTTAGCCTCCCC
CTAGGGTGGGCGAAGAACTCCAGCATGAGATCCCCGCGCTGGAGGATCATCCAGCCGGCGTCCCGGAAAA
CGATTCCGAAGCCCAACCTTTCATAGAAGGCGGCGGTGGAATCGAAATCTCGTGATGGCAGGTTGGGCGT
CGCTTGGTCGGTCATTTCGAACCCCAGAGTCCCGCTCAGAAGAACTCGTCAAGAAGGCGATAGAAGGCGA
TGCGCTGCGAATCGGGAGCGGCGATACCGTAAAGCACGAGGAAGCGGTCAGCCCATTCGCCGCCAAGCTC
TTCAGCAATATCACGGGTAGCCAACGCTATGTCCTGATAGCGGTCCGCCACACCCAGCCGGCCACAGTCG
ATGAATCCAGAAAAGCGGCCATTTTCCACCATGATATTCGGCAAGCAGGCATCGCCATGGGTCACGACGA
GATCCTCGCCGTCGGGCATGCTCGCCTTGAGCCTGGCGAACAGTTCGGCTGGCGCGAGCCCCTGATGCTC
TTCGTCCAGATCATCCTGATCGACAAGACCGGCTTCCATCCGAGTACGTGCTCGCTCGATGCGATGTTTC
GCTTGGTGGTCGAATGGGCAGGTAGCCGGATCAAGCGTATGCAGCCGCCGCATTGCATCAGCCATGATGG
ATACTTTCTCGGCAGGAGCAAGGTGAGATGACAGGAGATCCTGCCCCGGCACTTCGCCCAATAGCAGCCA
GTCCCTTCCCGCTTCAGTGACAACGTCGAGCACAGCTGCGCAAGGAACGCCCGTCGTGGCCAGCCACGAT
AGCCGCGCTGCCTCGTCTTGCAGTTCATTCAGGGCACCGGACAGGTCGGTCTTGACAAAAAGAACCGGGC
GCCCCTGCGCTGACAGCCGGAACACGGCGGCATCAGAGCAGCCGATTGTCTGTTGTGCCCAGTCATAGCC
GAATAGCCTCTCCACCCAAGCGGCCGGAGAACCTGCGTGCAATCCATCTTGTTCAATCATGCGAAACGAT
CCTCATCCTGTCTCTTGATCGATCTTTGCAAAAGCCTAGGCCTCCAAAAAAGCCTCCTCACTACTTCTGG
AATAGCTCAGAGGCCGAGGCGGCCTCGGCCTCTGCATAAATAAAAAAAATTAGTCAGCCATGGGGCGGAG
AATGGGCG
