>Addgene plasmid #102784 | APPL1-N308D-mCherry | depositor partial sequence | sequence record 194317 | insert
NNNNNNANNTNNTCGNGGNNACGCTGGANGANAGCCCGCAGACAAGGTCTTTACTAGGTGTATTTGAAGA
AGATGCCACAGCTATTTCCAACTATATGAACCAGTTGTATCAAGCTATGCATCGGATTTATGATGCACAG
AATGAATTAAGTGCAGCAACACACCTGACCTCAAAACTTTTAAAAGAATATGAAAAACAGCGTTTTCCAT
TGGGAGGTGATGATGAAGTTATGAGCTCTACATTGCAACAGTTTTCAAAAGTTATAGATGAGCTTAGCTC
TTGTCATGCAGTGCTTTCAACTCAACTTGCTGATGCCATGATGTTCCCCATTACCCAGTTTAAAGAAAGA
GATCTGAAAGAAATACTAACATTAAAGGAAGTATTTCAGATTGCAAGTAATGATCATGATGCTGCGATTA
ATAGATATAGCCGTTTATCAAAAAAAAGAGAAAATGACAAGGTGAAGTATGAAGTAACAGAAGATGTGTA
CACATCCAGAAAGAAACAACACCAGACCATGATGCATTATTTTTGTGCATTAAATACTCTTCAGTACAAG
AAGAAAATAGCATTGTTAGAACCTCTACTTGGGTACATGCAAGCTCAGATAAGTTTCTTTAAGATGGGTT
CTGAAAATCTTAATGAACAACTGGAAGAATTTTTAGCTAATATTGGAACAAGCGTTCAGAATGTTCGCAG
GGAAATGGACAGTGATATAGAGACCATGCAACAGACAATAGAGGATTTGGAAGTAGCCAGTGATCCCTTA
TATGTGCCTGACCCAGACCCCACCAAATTTCCTGTTAATCGAAATTTAACCCGAAAGGCTGGATACCTTA
ATGCTAGGAATAAAACAGGCTTGGTGTCATCTACCTGGGACAGACAGTTTTACTTCACGCAGGGTGGAGA
TTTAATGAGTCNNCCCGTGGGGATGTAGCAGAGGCCTGGCCATGGACATAGACAACTGTTCAGTGATGGC
TGTGGACTGTGAAGACAGACGATANTGTTTTCAGATCACCTCTTTCGATGGAAAAAAATCTTCAATTTTG
CAAGCAGAGAGTAAAAAANATCATGNNNNNNNNNCTGNACANAANNANCNNANTCNNNNNNATNCTNNNN
AAATCNANGAANNTGCNNNNNNNNNNANNNANNANNCTCNNNNNNCNNNNNNNNNNNNCTTTTNNNNN
